Addgene plasmid #220362: pSLIK CXADR-V5 hygro
Purpose: Lentiviral expression vector for an inducible V5-tagged CXADR construct
Depositing lab: Kevin Janes. Depositing organization: University of Virginia.
Backbone
  Vector backbone: pSLIK hygro
  Backbone manufacturer: Addgene #25737
  Backbone size w/o insert (bp): 13918
  Vector type: Mammalian Expression, Lentiviral
  Selectable markers: Hygromycin
Growth in bacteria
  Bacterial resistance: Ampicillin and Bleocin (Zeocin), 100 & 50 μg/mL
  Growth temperature: 30°C
  Growth strain: NEB Stable
  Copy number: High Copy
Gene/Insert
  Gene/Insert name: CXADR (alt name: CAR)
  Species: H. sapiens (human)
  Insert size (bp): 1167
  Entrez Gene: CXADR (a.k.a. CAR, CAR4/6, HCAR)
  Tag / fusion protein: V5 (C terminal on backbone)
  Cloning method: Gateway Cloning
  Sequencing primers: 5′ Unknown
Terms and licenses: Academic/Nonprofit Terms; Industry Terms: Not Available to Industry
How to cite: pSLIK CXADR-V5 hygro was a gift from Kevin Janes (Addgene plasmid # 220362 ; http://n2t.net/addgene:220362 ; RRID:Addgene_220362)
