[The description below was written by a language model from this plasmid's Addgene catalogue record and pLannotate feature annotations shown in this document.]
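Description:
pSLIK CXADR-V5 hygro is an HIV-1-based lentiviral vector for doxycycline-inducible expression of human CXADR (the coxsackievirus and adenovirus receptor, also called CAR) carrying a C-terminal V5 epitope tag. It is built on the single-vector pSLIK hygro backbone, with the insert introduced by Gateway recombination, as reflected by the attB1 and attB2 sites flanking the expression cassette. In bacteria it replicates from a high-copy ColE1/pUC-type origin and carries both an ampicillin resistance gene and an EM7-driven BleoR (Zeocin) marker. An f1 origin is also present. The record lists propagation in a recombination-deficient strain, as is common for repeat-containing lentiviral plasmids.

The viral genome is transcribed from a CMV enhancer/promoter fused to a truncated 5' LTR, followed by the Ψ packaging signal, a partial gag sequence, the RRE for Rev-dependent export and the cPPT/CTS. A WPRE, a truncated LTR at the 3' end and a bGH polyadenylation signal close the cassette. Within this frame there are two transcription units. A tight TRE promoter (seven tet operators plus a minimal CMV promoter) drives the CXADR coding sequence, which the table places upstream of an attB2 site and the backbone-encoded V5 tag. Downstream, the constitutive human UbC promoter drives rtTA3, linked through an EMCV IRES to the hygromycin resistance gene. Transduced cells can therefore be selected with hygromycin and constitutively supply the transactivator, which activates the TRE only when doxycycline is added. This allows stable cell lines with regulated, V5-detectable CXADR expression to be made from a single virus.
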