Features (pLannotate 1.2.2; 43 found; start..end, strand, type, name):
    140..418     +  CDS            yokD (fragment): YOKD_BACSU - Experimental evidence at protein level: Swiss-Prot protein existence level 1. May contribute to antibiotic resistance. From Bacillus subtilis (strain 168).
    448..531     +  CDS            large T antigen (fragment): large T antigen from SV40 (simian virus 40)
    565..588     +  misc_feature   MCS (fragment): pBluescript multiple cloning site
    588..1176    +  misc_feature   WPRE: woodchuck hepatitis virus posttranscriptional regulatory element
   1177..1196    +  misc_feature   MCS (fragment): pBluescript multiple cloning site
   1198..1698    +  CDS            nef (fragment): NEF_HV1LA - Experimental evidence at protein level: Swiss-Prot protein existence level 1. Extracellular Nef protein targets CD4(+) T-lymphocytes for apoptosis by interacting with CXCR4 surface receptors. From Human immunodeficiency virus type 1 group M subtype B (isolate Lai) (HIV-1).
   1705..1885    +  LTR            5' LTR (truncated): truncated 5' long terminal repeat (LTR) from HIV-1
   1917..2141    +  polyA_signal   bGH poly(A) signal: bovine growth hormone polyadenylation signal
   2145..2166    +  promoter       SV40 promoter (fragment): SV40 enhancer and early promoter
   2187..2615    +  rep_origin     f1 ori (sequence partly withheld): f1 bacteriophage origin of replication; arrow indicates direction of (+) strand synthesis
   2629..2958    +  promoter       SV40 promoter: SV40 enhancer and early promoter
   3006..3053    +  promoter       EM7 promoter: synthetic bacterial promoter&nbsp
   3072..3446    +  CDS            BleoR: antibiotic-binding protein; Sh ble from Streptoalloteichus hindustanus; confers resistance to bleomycin, phleomycin, and Zeocin™
   3456..3581    +  CDS            ble (fragment): BLE_KLEPN - Experimental evidence at protein level: Swiss-Prot protein existence level 1. Binding protein with a strong affinity to the bleomycin family of antibiotics. Binds to CL990; an antimitotic-antibiotic compound. From Klebsiella pneumoniae.
   3576..3697    +  polyA_signal   SV40 poly(A) signal: SV40 polyadenylation signal
   3768..3790    -  protein_bind   lac operator (fragment): The lac repressor binds to the lac operator to inhibit transcription in E. coli. This inhibition can be relieved by adding lactose or isopropyl-β-D-thiogalactopyranoside (IPTG). lac repressor encoded by lacI
   3794..3824    -  promoter       lac promoter: promoter for the E. coli lac operon
   3839..3860    -  protein_bind   CAP binding site: CAP binding activates transcription in the presence of cAMP. E. coli catabolite activator protein
   3873..3965    -  CDS            lacI (fragment): lac repressor; lacI; The lac repressor binds to the lac operator to inhibit transcription in E. coli. This inhibition can be relieved by adding lactose or isopropyl-β-D-thiogalactopyranoside (IPTG).
   4148..4736    -  rep_origin     ori: high-copy-number ColE1/pMB1/pBR322/pUC origin of replication
   4907..5767    -  CDS            AmpR: β-lactamase; bla; confers resistance to ampicillin, carbenicillin, and related antibiotics
   5768..5872    -  promoter       AmpR promoter: bla
   5931..5983    -  misc_feature   bom (fragment): basis of mobility region from pBR322
   6138..6517    +  enhancer       CMV enhancer: human cytomegalovirus immediate early enhancer
   6518..6717    +  promoter       CMV promoter: human cytomegalovirus (CMV) immediate early promoter
   6735..6915    +  LTR            5' LTR (truncated): truncated 5' long terminal repeat (LTR) from HIV-1
   6962..7087    +  misc_feature   HIV-1 Ψ: packaging signal of human immunodeficiency virus type 1
   7071..7434    +  CDS            HIV-1 gag (fragment): gag protein from human immunodeficiency virus 1; gag
   7580..7813    +  misc_feature   RRE: The Rev response element (RRE) of HIV-1 allows for Rev-dependent mRNA export from the nucleus to the cytoplasm.
   8190..8290    +  CDS            Rev (fragment): human immunodeficiency virus 1 (HIV-1) Rev protein; rev; enhances nuclear export of unspliced and incompletely spliced viral mRNAs
   8340..8457    +  misc_feature   cPPT/CTS: central polypurine tract and central termination sequence of HIV-1
   8514..8538    +  protein_bind   attB1: mutant version of attB; recombination site for the Gateway® BP reaction BP Clonase™
   8570..8884    +  promoter       tight TRE promoter: Tet-responsive promoter PTight, consisting of seven tet operator sequences followed by the minimal CMV promoter
   8891..9985    +  CDS            CXADR: CXAR_HUMAN - Also known as CAR. Experimental evidence at protein level: Swiss-Prot protein existence level 1. (Microbial infection) Acts as a receptor for Coxsackievirus B1 to B6. From Homo sapiens (Human).
   9987..10011   -  protein_bind   attB2: mutant version of attB; recombination site for the Gateway® BP reaction BP Clonase™
  10013..10054   +  CDS            V5 tag: epitope tag from simian virus 5
  10093..10117   -  protein_bind   attB2: mutant version of attB; recombination site for the Gateway® BP reaction BP Clonase™
  10167..11378   +  promoter       UbC promoter: human ubiquitin C promoter
  11443..11495   +  misc_feature   MCS (fragment): multiple cloning site
  11503..12200   +  CDS            rtTA3 (fragment): reverse tetracycline transactivator 3 activates expression from Tet-responsive promoters in the presence of doxycycline
  12130..12240   +  CDS            VP48: 3 tandem repeats of the minimal activation domain of herpes simplex virus VP16 (Cheng et al., 2013)
  12413..12875   +  misc_feature   IRES: internal ribosome entry site (IRES) of the encephalomyocarditis virus (EMCV)
  12933..122     +  CDS            HygR (fragment) (across the origin): aminoglycoside phosphotransferase from E. coli; aph(4)-Ia; confers resistance to hygromycin
>Addgene plasmid #220362 | pSLIK CXADR-V5 hygro | addgene full sequence | sequence record 436884 | Addgene NGS Result
GGACTGTCGGGCGTACACAAATCGCCCGCAGAAGCGCGGCCGTCTGGACCGATGGCTGTGTAGAAGTACT
CGCCGATAGTGGAAACCGACGCCCCAGCACTCGTCCGAGGGCAAAGGAATAGAGTAGATGCCGACCGAAC
AAGAGCTGATTTCGAGAACGCCTCAGCCAGCAACTCGCGCGAGCCTAGCAAGGCAAATGCGAGAGAACGG
CCTTACGCTTGGTGGCACAGTTCTCGTCCACAGTTCGCTAAGCTCGCTCGGCTGGGTCGCGGGAGGGCCG
GTCGCAGTGATTCAGGCCCTTCTGGATTGTGTTGGTCCCCAGGGCACGATTGTCATGCCCACGCACTCGG
GTGATCTGACTGATCCCGCAGATTGGAGATCGCCGCCCGTGCCTGCCGATTGGGTGCAGATCTCTAGATC
TGTACAAGTAAAGCGGCCGCGACTCTAGATCATAATCAGCCATACCACATTTGTAGAGGTTTTACTTGCT
TTAAAAAACCTCCCACACCTCCCCCTGAACCTGAAACATAAAATGAATGCAATTGTTGTTGTTTAGTCCC
TCCCAATTCGATATCAAGCTTATCGATAATCAACCTCTGGATTACAAAATTTGTGAAAGATTGACTGGTA
TTCTTAACTATGTTGCTCCTTTTACGCTATGTGGATACGCTGCTTTAATGCCTTTGTATCATGCTATTGC
TTCCCGTATGGCTTTCATTTTCTCCTCCTTGTATAAATCCTGGTTGCTGTCTCTTTATGAGGAGTTGTGG
CCCGTTGTCAGGCAACGTGGCGTGGTGTGCACTGTGTTTGCTGACGCAACCCCCACTGGTTGGGGCATTG
CCACCACCTGTCAGCTCCTTTCCGGGACTTTCGCTTTCCCCCTCCCTATTGCCACGGCGGAACTCATCGC
CGCCTGCCTTGCCCGCTGCTGGACAGGGGCTCGGCTGTTGGGCACTGACAATTCCGTGGTGTTGTCGGGG
AAATCATCGTCCTTTCCTTGGCTGCTCGCCTGTGTTGCCACCTGGATTCTGCGCGGGACGTCCTTCTGCT
ACGTCCCTTCGGCCCTCAATCCAGCGGACCTTCCTTCCCGCGGCCTGCTGCCGGCTCTGCGGCCTCTTCC
GCGTCTTCGCCTTCGCCCTCAGACGAGTCGGATCTCCCTTTGGGCCGCCTCCCCGCATCGATACCGTCGA
CCTCGATCGAGACCTAGAAAAACATGGAGCAATCACAAGTAGCAATACAGCAGCTACCAATGCTGATTGT
GCCTGGCTAGAAGCACAAGAGGAGGAGGAGGTGGGTTTTCCAGTCACACCTCAGGTACCTTTAAGACCAA
TGACTTACAAGGCAGCTGTAGATCTTAGCCACTTTTTAAAAGAAAAGGGGGGACTGGAAGGGCTAATTCA
CTCCCAACGAAGACAAGATATCCTTGATCTGTGGATCTACCACACACAAGGCTACTTCCCTGATTGGCAG
AACTACACACCAGGGCCAGGGATCAGATATCCACTGACCTTTGGATGGTGCTACAAGCTAGTACCAGTTG
AGCAAGAGAAGGTAGAAGAAGCCAATGAAGGAGAGAACACCCGCTTGTTACACCCTGTGAGCCTGCATGG
GATGGATGACCCGGAGAGAGAAGTATTAGAGTGGAGGTTTGACAGCCGCCTAGCATTTCATCACATGGCC
CGAGAGCTGCATCCGGACTGTACTGGGTCTCTCTGGTTAGACCAGATCTGAGCCTGGGAGCTCTCTGGCT
AACTAGGGAACCCACTGCTTAAGCCTCAATAAAGCTTGCCTTGAGTGCTTCAAGTAGTGTGTGCCCGTCT
GTTGTGTGACTCTGGTAACTAGAGATCCCTCAGACCCTTTTAGTCAGTGTGGAAAATCTCTAGCAGGGCC
CGTTTAAACCCGCTGATCAGCCTCGACTGTGCCTTCTAGTTGCCAGCCATCTGTTGTTTGCCCCTCCCCC
GTGCCTTCCTTGACCCTGGAAGGTGCCACTCCCACTGTCCTTTCCTAATAAAATGAGGAAATTGCATCGC
ATTGTCTGAGTAGGTGTCATTCTATTCTGGGGGGTGGGGTGGGGCAGGACAGCAAGGGGGAGGATTGGGA
AGACAATAGCAGGCATGCTGGGGATGCGGTGGGCTCTATGGCTTCTGAGGCGGAAAGAACCAGCTGGGGC
TCTAGGGGGTATCCCC
[124 nt withheld, positions 2187-2310]
C
[91 nt withheld, positions 2312-2402]
A
[49 nt withheld, positions 2404-2452]
CCTTTGACGTTGGAGTCCACGTTCTTT
[37 nt withheld, positions 2480-2516]
ACCCTATCTCGGTCTATTCTTTTGATTTATAAGGGATTTTGCCGATTTCGGCCTATTGGTTAAAAAATGA
GCTGATTTAACAAAAATTTAACGCGAATTAATTCTGTGGAATGTGTGTCAGTTAGGGTGTGGAAAGTCCC
CAGGCTCCCCAGCAGGCAGAAGTATGCAAAGCATGCATCTCAATTAGTCAGCAACCAGGTGTGGAAAGTC
CCCAGGCTCCCCAGCAGGCAGAAGTATGCAAAGCATGCATCTCAATTAGTCAGCAACCATAGTCCCGCCC
CTAACTCCGCCCATCCCGCCCCTAACTCCGCCCAGTTCCGCCCATTCTCCGCCCCATGGCTGACTAATTT
TTTTTATTTATGCAGAGGCCGAGGCCGCCTCTGCCTCTGAGCTATTCCAGAAGTAGTGAGGAGGCTTTTT
TGGAGGCCTAGGCTTTTGCAAAAAGCTCCCGGGAGCTTGTATATCCATTTTCGGATCTGATCAGCACGTG
TTGACAATTAATCATCGGCATAGTATATCGGCATAGTATAATACGACAAGGTGAGGAACTAAACCATGGC
CAAGTTGACCAGTGCCGTTCCGGTGCTCACCGCGCGCGACGTCGCCGGAGCGGTCGAGTTCTGGACCGAC
CGGCTCGGGTTCTCCCGGGACTTCGTGGAGGACGACTTCGCCGGTGTGGTCCGGGACGACGTGACCCTGT
TCATCAGCGCGGTCCAGGACCAGGTGGTGCCGGACAACACCCTGGCCTGGGTGTGGGTGCGCGGCCTGGA
CGAGCTGTACGCCGAGTGGTCGGAGGTCGTGTCCACGAACTTCCGGGACGCCTCCGGGCCGGCCATGACC
GAGATCGGCGAGCAGCCGTGGGGGCGGGAGTTCGCCCTGCGCGACCCGGCCGGCAACTGCGTGCACTTCG
TGGCCGAGGAGCAGGACTGACACGTGCTACGAGATTTCGATTCCACCGCCGCCTTCTATGAAAGGTTGGG
CTTCGGAATCGTTTTCCGGGACGCCGGCTGGATGATCCTCCAGCGCGGGGATCTCATGCTGGAGTTCTTC
GCCCACCCCAACTTGTTTATTGCAGCTTATAATGGTTACAAATAAAGCAATAGCATCACAAATTTCACAA
ATAAAGCATTTTTTTCACTGCATTCTAGTTGTGGTTTGTCCAAACTCATCAATGTATCTTATCATGTCTG
TATACCGTCGACCTCTAGCTAGAGCTTGGCGTAATCATGGTCATAGCTGTTTCCTGTGTGAAATTGTTAT
CCGCTCACAATTCCACACAACATACGAGCCGGAAGCATAAAGTGTAAAGCCTGGGGTGCCTAATGAGTGA
GCTAACTCACATTAATTGCGTTGCGCTCACTGCCCGCTTTCCAGTCGGGAAACCTGTCGTGCCAGCTGCA
TTAATGAATCGGCCAACGCGCGGGGAGAGGCGGTTTGCGTATTGGGCGCTCTTCCGCTTCCTCGCTCACT
GACTCGCTGCGCTCGGTCGTTCGGCTGCGGCGAGCGGTATCAGCTCACTCAAAGGCGGTAATACGGTTAT
CCACAGAATCAGGGGATAACGCAGGAAAGAACATGTGAGCAAAAGGCCAGCAAAAGGCCAGGAACCGTAA
AAAGGCCGCGTTGCTGGCGTTTTTCCATAGGCTCCGCCCCCCTGACGAGCATCACAAAAATCGACGCTCA
AGTCAGAGGTGGCGAAACCCGACAGGACTATAAAGATACCAGGCGTTTCCCCCTGGAAGCTCCCTCGTGC
GCTCTCCTGTTCCGACCCTGCCGCTTACCGGATACCTGTCCGCCTTTCTCCCTTCGGGAAGCGTGGCGCT
TTCTCATAGCTCACGCTGTAGGTATCTCAGTTCGGTGTAGGTCGTTCGCTCCAAGCTGGGCTGTGTGCAC
GAACCCCCCGTTCAGCCCGACCGCTGCGCCTTATCCGGTAACTATCGTCTTGAGTCCAACCCGGTAAGAC
ACGACTTATCGCCACTGGCAGCAGCCACTGGTAACAGGATTAGCAGAGCGAGGTATGTAGGCGGTGCTAC
AGAGTTCTTGAAGTGGTGGCCTAACTACGGCTACACTAGAAGAACAGTATTTGGTATCTGCGCTCTGCTG
AAGCCAGTTACCTTCGGAAAAAGAGTTGGTAGCTCTTGATCCGGCAAACAAACCACCGCTGGTAGCGGTG
GTTTTTTTGTTTGCAAGCAGCAGATTACGCGCAGAAAAAAAGGATCTCAAGAAGATCCTTTGATCTTTTC
TACGGGGTCTGACGCTCAGTGGAACGAAAACTCACGTTAAGGGATTTTGGTCATGAGATTATCAAAAAGG
ATCTTCACCTAGATCCTTTTAAATTAAAAATGAAGTTTTAAATCAATCTAAAGTATATATGAGTAAACTT
GGTCTGACAGTTACCAATGCTTAATCAGTGAGGCACCTATCTCAGCGATCTGTCTATTTCGTTCATCCAT
AGTTGCCTGACTCCCCGTCGTGTAGATAACTACGATACGGGAGGGCTTACCATCTGGCCCCAGTGCTGCA
ATGATACCGCGAGACCCACGCTCACCGGCTCCAGATTTATCAGCAATAAACCAGCCAGCCGGAAGGGCCG
AGCGCAGAAGTGGTCCTGCAACTTTATCCGCCTCCATCCAGTCTATTAATTGTTGCCGGGAAGCTAGAGT
AAGTAGTTCGCCAGTTAATAGTTTGCGCAACGTTGTTGCCATTGCTACAGGCATCGTGGTGTCACGCTCG
TCGTTTGGTATGGCTTCATTCAGCTCCGGTTCCCAACGATCAAGGCGAGTTACATGATCCCCCATGTTGT
GCAAAAAAGCGGTTAGCTCCTTCGGTCCTCCGATCGTTGTCAGAAGTAAGTTGGCCGCAGTGTTATCACT
CATGGTTATGGCAGCACTGCATAATTCTCTTACTGTCATGCCATCCGTAAGATGCTTTTCTGTGACTGGT
GAGTACTCAACCAAGTCATTCTGAGAATAGTGTATGCGGCGACCGAGTTGCTCTTGCCCGGCGTCAATAC
GGGATAATACCGCGCCACATAGCAGAACTTTAAAAGTGCTCATCATTGGAAAACGTTCTTCGGGGCGAAA
ACTCTCAAGGATCTTACCGCTGTTGAGATCCAGTTCGATGTAACCCACTCGTGCACCCAACTGATCTTCA
GCATCTTTTACTTTCACCAGCGTTTCTGGGTGAGCAAAAACAGGAAGGCAAAATGCCGCAAAAAAGGGAA
TAAGGGCGACACGGAAATGTTGAATACTCATACTCTTCCTTTTTCAATATTATTGAAGCATTTATCAGGG
TTATTGTCTCATGAGCGGATACATATTTGAATGTATTTAGAAAAATAAACAAATAGGGGTTCCGCGCACA
TTTCCCCGAAAAGTGCCACCTGACGTCGACGGATCGGGAGATCTCCCGATCCCCTATGGTGCACTCTCAG
TACAATCTGCTCTGATGCCGCATAGTTAAGCCAGTATCTGCTCCCTGCTTGTGTGTTGGAGGTCGCTGAG
TAGTGCGCGAGCAAAATTTAAGCTACAACAAGGCAAGGCTTGACCGACAATTGCATGAAGAATCTGCTTA
GGGTTAGGCGTTTTGCGCTGCTTCGCGATGTACGGGCCAGATATACGCGTTGACATTGATTATTGACTAG
TTATTAATAGTAATCAATTACGGGGTCATTAGTTCATAGCCCATATATGGAGTTCCGCGTTACATAACTT
ACGGTAAATGGCCCGCCTGGCTGACCGCCCAACGACCCCCGCCCATTGACGTCAATAATGACGTATGTTC
CCATAGTAACGCCAATAGGGACTTTCCATTGACGTCAATGGGTGGAGTATTTACGGTAAACTGCCCACTT
GGCAGTACATCAAGTGTATCATATGCCAAGTACGCCCCCTATTGACGTCAATGACGGTAAATGGCCCGCC
TGGCATTATGCCCAGTACATGACCTTATGGGACTTTCCTACTTGGCAGTACATCTACGTATTAGTCATCG
CTATTACCATGGTGATGCGGTTTTGGCAGTACATCAATGGGCGTGGATAGCGGTTTGACTCACGGGGATT
TCCAAGTCTCCACCCCATTGACGTCAATGGGAGTTTGTTTTGGCACCAAAATCAACGGGACTTTCCAAAA
TGTCGTAACAACTCCGCCCCATTGACGCAAATGGGCGGTAGGCGTGTACGGTGGGAGGTCTATATAAGCA
GCGCGTTTTGCCTGTACTGGGTCTCTCTGGTTAGACCAGATCTGAGCCTGGGAGCTCTCTGGCTAACTAG
GGAACCCACTGCTTAAGCCTCAATAAAGCTTGCCTTGAGTGCTTCAAGTAGTGTGTGCCCGTCTGTTGTG
TGACTCTGGTAACTAGAGATCCCTCAGACCCTTTTAGTCAGTGTGGAAAATCTCTAGCAGTGGCGCCCGA
ACAGGGACTTGAAAGCGAAAGGGAAACCAGAGGAGCTCTCTCGACGCAGGACTCGGCTTGCTGAAGCGCG
CACGGCAAGAGGCGAGGGGCGGCGACTGGTGAGTACGCCAAAAATTTTGACTAGCGGAGGCTAGAAGGAG
AGAGATGGGTGCGAGAGCGTCAGTATTAAGCGGGGGAGAATTAGATCGCGATGGGAAAAAATTCGGTTAA
GGCCAGGGGGAAAGAAAAAATATAAATTAAAACATATAGTATGGGCAAGCAGGGAGCTAGAACGATTCGC
AGTTAATCCTGGCCTGTTAGAAACATCAGAAGGCTGTAGACAAATACTGGGACAGCTACAACCATCCCTT
CAGACAGGATCAGAAGAACTTAGATCATTATATAATACAGTAGCAACCCTCTATTGTGTGCATCAAAGGA
TAGAGATAAAAGACACCAAGGAAGCTTTAGACAAGATAGAGGAAGAGCAAAACAAAAGTAAGACCACCGC
ACAGCAAGCGGCCGCTGATCTTCAGACCTGGAGGAGGAGATATGAGGGACAATTGGAGAAGTGAATTATA
TAAATATAAAGTAGTAAAAATTGAACCATTAGGAGTAGCACCCACCAAGGCAAAGAGAAGAGTGGTGCAG
AGAGAAAAAAGAGCAGTGGGAATAGGAGCTTTGTTCCTTGGGTTCTTGGGAGCAGCAGGAAGCACTATGG
GCGCAGCGTCAATGACGCTGACGGTACAGGCCAGACAATTATTGTCTGGTATAGTGCAGCAGCAGAACAA
TTTGCTGAGGGCTATTGAGGCGCAACAGCATCTGTTGCAACTCACAGTCTGGGGCATCAAGCAGCTCCAG
GCAAGAATCCTGGCTGTGGAAAGATACCTAAAGGATCAACAGCTCCTGGGGATTTGGGGTTGCTCTGGAA
AACTCATTTGCACCACTGCTGTGCCTTGGAATGCTAGTTGGAGTAATAAATCTCTGGAACAGATTTGGAA
TCACACGACCTGGATGGAGTGGGACAGAGAAATTAACAATTACACAAGCTTAATACACTCCTTAATTGAA
GAATCGCAAAACCAGCAAGAAAAGAATGAACAAGAATTATTGGAATTAGATAAATGGGCAAGTTTGTGGA
ATTGGTTTAACATAACAAATTGGCTGTGGTATATAAAATTATTCATAATGATAGTAGGAGGCTTGGTAGG
TTTAAGAATAGTTTTTGCTGTACTTTCTATAGTGAATAGAGTTAGGCAGGGATATTCACCATTATCGTTT
CAGACCCACCTCCCAACCCCGAGGGGACCCGACAGGCCCGAAGGAATAGAAGAAGAAGGTGGAGAGAGAG
ACAGAGACAGATCCATTCGATTAGTGAACGGATCGGCACTGCGTGCGCCAATTCTGCAGACAAATGGCAG
TATTCATCCACAATTTTAAAAGAAAAGGGGGGATTGGGGGGTACAGTGCAGGGGAAAGAATAGTAGACAT
AATAGCAACAGACATACAAACTAAAGAATTACAAAAACAAATTACAAAAATTCAAAATTTTCGGGTTTAT
TACAGGGACAGCAGAGATCCAGTTTGGTTAATTCTAGACAGTTATCAACAAGTTTGTACAAAAAAGCAGG
CTTTAAAGGAACCAATTCAGTCGACTGGATCCCGAGTTTACTCCCTATCAGTGATAGAGAACGTATGTCG
AGTTTACTCCCTATCAGTGATAGAGAACGATGTCGAGTTTACTCCCTATCAGTGATAGAGAACGTATGTC
GAGTTTACTCCCTATCAGTGATAGAGAACGTATGTCGAGTTTACTCCCTATCAGTGATAGAGAACGTATG
TCGAGTTTATCCCTATCAGTGATAGAGAACGTATGTCGAGTTTACTCCCTATCAGTGATAGAGAACGTAT
GTCGAGGTAGGCGTGTACGGTGGGAGGCCTATATAAGCAGAGCTCGTTTAGTGAACCGTCAGATCGCCAC
TAGTATGGCGCTCCTGCTGTGCTTCGTGCTCCTGTGCGGAGTAGTGGATTTCGCCAGAAGTTTGAGTATC
ACTACTCCTGAAGAGATGATTGAAAAAGCCAAAGGGGAAACTGCCTATCTGCCGTGCAAATTTACGCTTA
GTCCCGAAGACCAGGGACCGCTGGACATCGAGTGGCTGATATCACCAGCTGATAATCAGAAGGTGGATCA
AGTGATTATTTTATATTCTGGAGACAAAATTTATGATGACTACTATCCAGATCTGAAAGGCCGAGTACAT
TTTACGAGTAATGATCTCAAATCTGGTGATGCATCAATAAATGTAACGAATTTACAACTGTCAGATATTG
GCACATATCAGTGCAAAGTGAAAAAAGCTCCTGGTGTTGCAAATAAGAAGATTCATCTGGTAGTTCTTGT
TAAGCCTTCAGGTGCGAGATGTTACGTTGATGGATCTGAAGAAATTGGAAGTGACTTTAAGATAAAATGT
GAACCAAAAGAAGGTTCACTTCCATTACAGTATGAGTGGCAAAAATTGTCTGACTCACAGAAAATGCCCA
CTTCATGGTTAGCAGAAATGACTTCATCTGTTATATCTGTAAAAAATGCCTCTTCTGAGTACTCTGGGAC
ATACAGCTGTACAGTCAGAAACAGAGTGGGCTCTGATCAGTGCCTGTTGCGTCTAAACGTTGTCCCTCCT
TCAAATAAAGCTGGACTAATTGCAGGAGCCATTATAGGAACTTTGCTTGCTCTAGCGCTCATTGGTCTTA
TCATCTTTTGCTGTCGTAAAAAGCGCAGAGAAGAAAAATATGAAAAGGAAGTTCATCACGATATCAGGGA
AGATGTGCCACCTCCAAAGAGCCGTACGTCCACTGCCAGAAGCTACATCGGCAGTAATCATTCATCCCTG
GGGTCCATGTCTCCTTCCAACATGGAAGGATATTCCAAGACTCAGTATAACCAAGTACCAAGTGAAGACT
TTGAACGCACTCCTCAGAGTCCGACTCTCCCACCTGCTAAGGTAGCTGCCCCTAATCTAAGTCGAATGGG
TGCGATTCCTGTGATGATTCCAGCACAGAGCAAGGATGGGTCTATAGTATACCCAACTTTCTTGTACAAA
GTGGTTGGTAAGCCTATCCCTAACCCTCTCCTCGGTCTCGATTCTACGTAGCAATTGGAAGACTAATGCG
TTTTCGAGATATCTAGACCCAGCTTTCTTGTACAAAGTGGTTGATAACATCTCGAGCCATAAAGATGGTT
AATTAACCCACCCAAGATCTGGCCTCCGCGCCGGGTTTTGGCGCCTCCCGCGGGCGCCCCCCTCCTCACG
GCGAGCGCTGCCACGTCAGACGAAGGGCGCAGCGAGCGTCCTGATCCTTCCGCCCGGACGCTCAGGACAG
CGGCCCGCTGCTCATAAGACTCGGCCTTAGAACCCCAGTATCAGCAGAAGGACATTTTAGGACGGGACTT
GGGTGACTCTAGGGCACTGGTTTTCTTTCCAGAGAGCGGAACAGGCGAGGAAAAGTAGTCCCTTCTCGGC
GATTCTGCGGAGGGATCTCCGTGGGGCGGTGAACGCCGATGATTATATAAGGACGCGCCGGGTGTGGCAC
AGCTAGTTCCGTCGCAGCCGGGATTTGGGTCGCGGTTCTTGTTTGTGGATCGCTGTGATCGTCACTTGGT
GAGTAGCGGGCTGCTGGGCTGGCCGGGGCTTTCGTGGCCGCCGGGCCGCTCGGTGGGACGGAAGCGTGTG
GAGAGACCGCCAAGGGCTGTAGTCTGGGTCCGCGAGCAAGGTTGCCCTGAACTGGGGGTTGGGGGGAGCG
CAGCAAAATGGCGGCTGTTCCCGAGTCTTGAATGGAAGACGCTTGTGAGGCGGGCTGTGAGGTCGTTGAA
ACAAGGTGGGGGGCATGGTGGGCGGCAAGAACCCAAGGTCTTGAGGCCTTCGCTAATGCGGGAAAGCTCT
TATTCGGGTGAGATGGGCTGGGGCACCATCTGGGGACCCTGACGTGAAGTTTGTCACTGACTGGAGAACT
CGGTTTGTCGTCTGTTGCGGGGGCGGCAGTTATGGCGGTGCCGTTGGGCAGTGCACCCGTACCTTTGGGA
GCGCGCGCCCTCGTCGTGTCGTGACGTCACCCGTTCTGTTGGCTTATAATGCAGGGTGGGGCCACCTGCC
GGTAGGTGTGCGGTAGGCTTTTCTCCGTCGCAGGACGCAGGGTTCGGGCCTAGGGTAGGCTCTCCTGAAT
CGACAGGCGCCGGACCTCTGGTGAGGGGAGGGATAAGTGAGGCGTCAGTTTCTTTGGTCGGTTTTATGTA
CCTATCTTCTTAAGTAGCTGAAGCTCCGGTTTTGAACTATGCGCTCGGGGTTGGCGAGTGTGTTTTGTGA
AGTTTTTTAGGCACCTTTTGAAATGTAATCATTTGGGTCAATATGTAATTTTCAGTGTTAGACTAGTAAA
TTGTCCGCTAAATTCTGGCCGTTTTTGGCTTTTTTGTTAGACGAAGCTTGGTACCGAGCTCGGATCTCCA
CCCCGTACCGGTCCTGCAGGATTTAAATGGCGCGCCGCTAGCGCTACCGGACTCAGATCTCGAGCTCAAG
CTTCGAATTCTGCAGTCGAATTCACCATGTCTAGACTGGACAAGAGCAAAGTCATAAACGGAGCTCTGGA
ATTACTCAATGGTGTCGGTATCGAAGGCCTGACGACAAGGAAACTCGCTCAAAAGCTGGGAGTTGAGCAG
CCTACCCTGTACTGGCACGTGAAGAACAAGCGGGCCCTGCTCGATGCCCTGCCAATCGAGATGCTGGACA
GGCATCATACCCACTTCTGCCCCCTGGAAGGCGAGTCATGGCAAGACTTTCTGCGGAACAACGCCAAGTC
ATACCGCTGTGCTCTCCTCTCACATCGCGACGGGGCTAAAGTGCATCTCGGCACCCGCCCAACAGAGAAA
CAGTACGAAACCCTGGAAAATCAGCTCGCGTTCCTGTGTCAGCAAGGCTTCTCCCTGGAGAACGCACTGT
ACGCTCTGTCCGCCGTGGGCCACTTTACACTGGGCTGCGTATTGGAGGAACAGGAGCATCAAGTAGCAAA
AGAGGAAAGAGAGACACCTACCACCGATTCTATGCCCCCACTTCTGAGACAAGCAATTGAGCTGTTCGAC
CGGCAGGGAGCCGAACCTGCCTTCCTTTTCGGCCTGGAACTAATCATATGTGGCCTGGAGAAACAGCTAA
AGTGCGAAAGCGGCGGGCCGACCGACGCCCTTGACGATTTTGACTTAGACATGCTCCCAGCCGATGCCCT
TGACGACTTTGACCTTGATATGCTGCCTGCTGACGCTCTTGACGATTTTGACCTTGACATGCTCCCCGGG
TAACTAAGTAAGGATCCGCGGCCGCACTAGAGGAATTCCGCCCCTCTCCCCCCCCCCCCTCTCCCTCCCC
CCCCCCTAACGTTACTGGCCGAAGCCGCTTGGAATAAGGCCGGTGTGCGTTTGTCTATATGTTATTTTCC
ACCATATTGCCGTCTTTTGGCAATGTGAGGGCCCGGAAACCTGGCCCTGTCTTCTTGACGAGCATTCCTA
GGGGTCTTTCCCCTCTCGCCAAAGGAATGCAAGGTCTGTTGAATGTCGTGAAGGAAGCAGTTCCTCTGGA
AGCTTCTTGAAGACAAACAACGTCTGTAGCGACCCTTTGCAGGCAGCGGAACCCCCCACCTGGCGACAGG
TGCCTCTGCGGCCAAAAGCCACGTGTATAAGATACACCTGCAAAGGCGGCACAACCCCAGTGCCACGTTG
TGAGTTGGATAGTTGTGGAAAGAGTCAAATGGCTCTCCTCAAGCGTATTCAACAAGGGGCTGAAGGATGC
CCAGAAGGTACCCCATTGTATGGGATCTGATCTGGGGCCTCGGTGCACATGCTTTACATGTGTTTAGTCG
AGGTTAAAAAAACGTCTAGGCCCCCCGAACCACGGGGACGTGGTTTTCCTTTGAAAAACACGATGATAAG
CTTACCGGTACGCGTGATAGCTTGCCACAACCCGTACCAAAGATGGATAGATCCGGAAAGCCTGAACTCA
CCGCGACGTCTGTCGAGAAGTTTCTGATCGAAAAGTTCGACAGCGTCTCCGACCTGATGCAGCTCTCGGA
GGGCGAAGAATCTCGTGCTTTCAGCTTCGATGTAGGAGGGCGTGGATATGTCCTGCGGGTAAATAGCTGC
GCCGATGGTTTCTACAAAGATCGTTATGTTTATCGGCACTTTGCATCGGCCGCGCTCCCGATTCCGGAAG
TGCTTGACATTGGGGAATTCAGCGAGAGCCTGACCTATTGCATCTCCCGCCGTGCACAGGGTGTCACGTT
GCAAGACCTGCCTGAAACCGAACTGCCCGCTGTTCTGCAGCCGGTCGCGGAGGCCATGGATGCGATCGCT
GCGGCCGATCTTAGCCAGACGAGCGGGTTCGGCCCATTCGGACCGCAAGGAATCGGTCAATACACTACAT
GGCGTGATTTCATATGCGCGATTGCTGATCCCCATGTGTATCACTGGCAAACTGTGATGGACGACACCGT
CAGTGCGTCCGTCGCGCAGGCTCTCGATGAGCTGATGCTTTGGGCCGAGGACTGCCCCGAAGTCCGGCAC
CTCGTGCACGCGGATTTCGGCTCCAACAATGTCCTGACGGACAATGGCCGCATAACAGCGGTCATTGACT
GGAGCGAGGCGATGTTCGGGGATTCCCAATACGAGGTCGCCAACATCTTCTTCTGGAGGCCGTGGTTGGC
TTGTATGGAGCAGCAGACGCGCTACTTCGAGCGGAGGCATCCGGAGCTTGCAGGATCGCCGCGGCTCCGG
GCGTATATGCTCCGCATTGGTCTTGACCAACTCTATCAGAGCTTGGTTGACGGCAATTTCGATGATGCAG
CTTGGGCGCAGGGTCGATGCGACGCAATCGTCCGATCCGGAGCCG
